>Addgene plasmid #165018 | VYAIFIFQL_epitope | addgene full sequence | sequence record 328006 | Addgene NGS Result
CCCGGGGTTATTAATAGTAATCAATTACGGGGTCATTAGTTCATAGCCCATATATGGAGTTCCGCGTTAC
ATAACTTACGGTAAATGGCCCGCCTGGCTGACCGCCCAACGACCCCCGCCCATTGACGTCAATAATGACG
TATGTTCCCATAGTAACGCCAATAGGGACTTTCCATTGACGTCAATGGGTGGAGTATTTACGGTAAACTG
CCCACTTGGCAGTACATCAAGTGTATCATATGCCAAGTACGCCCCCTATTGACGTCAATGACGGTAAATG
GCCCGCCTGGCATTATGCCCAGTACATGACCTTATGGGACTTTCCTACTTGGCAGTACATCTACGTATTA
GTCATCGCTATTACCATGGTGATGCGGTTTTGGCAGTACATCAATGGGCGTGGATAGCGGTTTGACTCAC
GGGGATTTCCAAGTCTCCACCCCATTGACGTCAATGGGAGTTTGTTTTGGCACCAAAATCAACGGGACTT
TCCAAAATGTCGTAACAACTCCGCCCCATTGACGCAAATGGGCGGTAGGCGTGTACGGTGGGAGGTCTAT
ATAAGCAGAGCTCTCTGGCTAACTGTCGGGATCAACAAGTTTGTCGCCACCATGTACAGGATGCAACTCC
TGTCTTGCATTGCACTAAGTCTTGCACTTGTCACGAATTCAGTGTACGCCATCTTCATCTTCCAGCTGTG
AATTCAAAGTGGTTTAGTAATGAGCTAGCGCTAACCGGTGGCGCGTTAAGTCGACAATCAACCTCTGGAT
TACAAAATTTGTGAAAGATTGACTGGTATTCTTAACTATGTTGCTCCTTTTACGCTATGTGGATACGCTG
CTTTAATGCCTTTGTATCATGCTATTGCTTCCCGTATGGCTTTCATTTTCTCCTCCTTGTATAAATCCTG
GTTGCTGTCTCTTTATGAGGAGTTGTGGCCCGTTGTCAGGCAACGTGGCGTGGTGTGCACTGTGTTTGCT
GACGCAACCCCCACTGGTTGGGGCATTGCCACCACCTGTCAGCTCCTTTCCGGGACTTTCGCTTTCCCCC
TCCCTATTGCCACGGCGGAACTCATCGCCGCCTGCCTTGCCCGCTGCTGGACAGGGGCTCGGCTGTTGGG
CACTGACAATTCCGTGGTGTTGTCGGGGAAATCATCGTCCTTTCCTTGGCTGCTCGCCTGTGTTGCCACC
TGGATTCTGCGCGGGACGTCCTTCTGCTACGTCCCTTCGGCCCTCAATCCAGCGGACCTTCCTTCCCGCG
GCCTGCTGCCGGCTCTGCGGCCTCTTCCGCGTCTTCGCCTTCGCCCTCAGACGAGTCGGATCTCCCTTTG
GGCCGCCTCCCCGCGTCGACTTTAAGACCAATGACTTACAAGGCAGCTGTAGATCTTAGCCACTTTTTAA
AAGAAAAGGGGGGACTGGAAGGGCTAATTCACTCCCAACGAAGACAAGATCTGCTTTTTGCTTGTACTGG
GTCTCTCTGGTTAGACCAGATCTGAGCCTGGGAGCTCTCTGGCTAACTAGGGAACCCACTGCTTAAGCCT
CAATAAAGCTTGCCTTGAGTGCTTCAAGTAGTGTGTGCCCGTCTGTTGTGTGACTCTGGTAACTAGAGAT
CCCTCAGACCCTTTTAGTCAGTGTGGAAAATCTCTAGCAGTACGTATAGTAGTTCATGTCATCTTATTAT
TCAGTATTTATAACTTGCAAAGAAATGAATATCAGAGAGTGAGAGGAACTTGTTTATTGCAGCTTATAAT
GGTTACAAATAAAGCAATAGCATCACAAATTTCACAAATAAAGCATTTTTTTCACTGCATTCTAGTTGTG
GTTTGTCCAAACTCATCAATGTATCTTATCATGTCTGGCTCTAGCTATCCCGCCCCTAACTCCGCCCATC
CCGCCCCTAACTCCGCCCAGTTCCGCCCATTCTCCGCCCCATGGCTGACTAATTTTTTTTATTTATGCAG
AGGCCGAGGCCGCCTCGGCCTCTGAGCTATTCCAGAAGTAGTGAGGAGGCTTTTTTGGAGGCCTAGGGAC
GTACCCAATTCGCCCTATAGTGAGTCGTATTACGCGCGCTCACTGGCCGTCGTTTTACAACGTCGTGACT
GGGAAAACCCTGGCGTTACCCAACTTAATCGCCTTGCAGCACATCCCCCTTTCGCCAGCTGGCGTAATAG
CGAAGAGGCCCGCACCGATCGCCCTTCCCAACAGTTGCGCAGCCTGAATGGCGAATGGG
[124 nt withheld, positions 2230-2353]
C
[91 nt withheld, positions 2355-2445]
A
[49 nt withheld, positions 2447-2495]
CCTTTGACGTTGGAGTCCACGTTCTTT
[37 nt withheld, positions 2523-2559]
ACCCTATCTCGGTCTATTCTTTTGATTTATAAGGGATTTTGCCGATTTCGGCCTATTGGTTAAAAAATGA
GCTGATTTAACAAAAATTTAACGCGAATTTTAACAAAATATTAACGCTTACAATTTAGGTGGCACTTTTC
GGGGAAATGTGCGCGGAACCCCTATTTGTTTATTTTTCTAAATACATTCAAATATGTATCCGCTCATGAG
ACAATAACCCTGATAAATGCTTCAATAATATTGAAAAAGGAAGAGTATGAGTATTCAACATTTCCGTGTC
GCCCTTATTCCCTTTTTTGCGGCATTTTGCCTTCCTGTTTTTGCTCACCCAGAAACGCTGGTGAAAGTAA
AAGATGCTGAAGATCAGTTGGGTGCACGAGTGGGTTACATCGAACTGGATCTCAACAGCGGTAAGATCCT
TGAGAGTTTTCGCCCCGAAGAACGTTTTCCAATGATGAGCACTTTTAAAGTTCTGCTATGTGGCGCGGTA
TTATCCCGTATTGACGCCGGGCAAGAGCAACTCGGTCGCCGCATACACTATTCTCAGAATGACTTGGTTG
AGTACTCACCAGTCACAGAAAAGCATCTTACGGATGGCATGACAGTAAGAGAATTATGCAGTGCTGCCAT
AACCATGAGTGATAACACTGCGGCCAACTTACTTCTGACAACGATCGGAGGACCGAAGGAGCTAACCGCT
TTTTTGCACAACATGGGGGATCATGTAACTCGCCTTGATCGTTGGGAACCGGAGCTGAATGAAGCCATAC
CAAACGACGAGCGTGACACCACGATGCCTGTAGCAATGGCAACAACGTTGCGCAAACTATTAACTGGCGA
ACTACTTACTCTAGCTTCCCGGCAACAATTAATAGACTGGATGGAGGCGGATAAAGTTGCAGGACCACTT
CTGCGCTCGGCCCTTCCGGCTGGCTGGTTTATTGCTGATAAATCTGGAGCCGGTGAGCGTGGGTCTCGCG
GTATCATTGCAGCACTGGGGCCAGATGGTAAGCCCTCCCGTATCGTAGTTATCTACACGACGGGGAGTCA
GGCAACTATGGATGAACGAAATAGACAGATCGCTGAGATAGGTGCCTCACTGATTAAGCATTGGTAACTG
TCAGACCAAGTTTACTCATATATACTTTAGATTGATTTAAAACTTCATTTTTAATTTAAAAGGATCTAGG
TGAAGATCCTTTTTGATAATCTCATGACCAAAATCCCTTAACGTGAGTTTTCGTTCCACTGAGCGTCAGA
CCCCGTAGAAAAGATCAAAGGATCTTCTTGAGATCCTTTTTTTCTGCGCGTAATCTGCTGCTTGCAAACA
AAAAAACCACCGCTACCAGCGGTGGTTTGTTTGCCGGATCAAGAGCTACCAACTCTTTTTCCGAAGGTAA
CTGGCTTCAGCAGAGCGCAGATACCAAATACTGTTCTTCTAGTGTAGCCGTAGTTAGGCCACCACTTCAA
GAACTCTGTAGCACCGCCTACATACCTCGCTCTGCTAATCCTGTTACCAGTGGCTGCTGCCAGTGGCGAT
AAGTCGTGTCTTACCGGGTTGGACTCAAGACGATAGTTACCGGATAAGGCGCAGCGGTCGGGCTGAACGG
GGGGTTCGTGCACACAGCCCAGCTTGGAGCGAACGACCTACACCGAACTGAGATACCTACAGCGTGAGCT
ATGAGAAAGCGCCACGCTTCCCGAAGGGAGAAAGGCGGACAGGTATCCGGTAAGCGGCAGGGTCGGAACA
GGAGAGCGCACGAGGGAGCTTCCAGGGGGAAACGCCTGGTATCTTTATAGTCCTGTCGGGTTTCGCCACC
TCTGACTTGAGCGTCGATTTTTGTGATGCTCGTCAGGGGGGCGGAGCCTATGGAAAAACGCCAGCAACGC
GGCCTTTTTACGGTTCCTGGCCTTTTGCTGGCCTTTTGCTCACATGTTCTTTCCTGCGTTATCCCCTGAT
TCTGTGGATAACCGTATTACCGCCTTTGAGTGAGCTGATACCGCTCGCCGCAGCCGAACGACCGAGCGCA
GCGAGTCAGTGAGCGAGGAAGCGGAAGAGCGCCCAATACGCAAACCGCCTCTCCCCGCGCGTTGGCCGAT
TCATTAATGCAGCTGGCACGACAGGTTTCCCGACTGGAAAGCGGGCAGTGAGCGCAACGCAATTAATGTG
AGTTAGCTCACTCATTAGGCACCCCAGGCTTTACACTTTATGCTTCCGGCTCGTATGTTGTGTGGAATTG
TGAGCGGATAACAATTTCACACAGGAAACAGCTATGACCATGATTACGCCAAGCGCGCAATTAACCCTCA
CTAAAGGGAACAAAAGCTGGAGCTGCAAGCTTAATGTAGTCTTATGCAATACTCTTGTAGTCTTGCAACA
TGGTAACGATGAGTTAGCAACATGCCTTACAAGGAGAGAAAAAGCACCGTGCATGCCGATTGGTGGAAGT
AAGGTGGTACGATCGTGCCTTATTAGGAAGGCAACAGACGGGTCTGACATGGATTGGACGAACCACTGAA
TTGCCGCATTGCAGAGATATTGTATTTAAGTGCCTAGCTCGATACATAAACGGGTCTCTCTGGTTAGACC
AGATCTGAGCCTGGGAGCTCTCTGGCTAACTAGGGAACCCACTGCTTAAGCCTCAATAAAGCTTGCCTTG
AGTGCTTCAAGTAGTGTGTGCCCGTCTGTTGTGTGACTCTGGTAACTAGAGATCCCTCAGACCCTTTTAG
TCAGTGTGGAAAATCTCTAGCAGTGGCGCCCGAACAGGGACTTGAAAGCGAAAGGGAAACCAGAGGAGCT
CTCTCGACGCAGGACTCGGCTTGCTGAAGCGCGCACGGCAAGAGGCGAGGGGCGGCGACTGGTGAGTACG
CCAAAAATTTTGACTAGCGGAGGCTAGAAGGAGAGAGATGGGTGCGAGAGCGTCAGTATTAAGCGGGGGA
GAATTAGATCGCGATGGGAAAAAATTCGGTTAAGGCCAGGGGGAAAGAAAAAATATAAATTAAAACATAT
AGTATGGGCAAGCAGGGAGCTAGAACGATTCGCAGTTAATCCTGGCCTGTTAGAAACATCAGAAGGCTGT
AGACAAATACTGGGACAGCTACAACCATCCCTTCAGACAGGATCAGAAGAACTTAGATCATTATATAATA
CAGTAGCAACCCTCTATTGTGTGCATCAAAGGATAGAGATAAAAGACACCAAGGAAGCTTTAGACAAGAT
AGAGGAAGAGCAAAACAAAAGTAAGACCACCGCACAGCAAGCGGCCGCTGATCTTCAGACCTGGAGGAGG
AGATATGAGGGACAATTGGAGAAGTGAATTATATAAATATAAAGTAGTAAAAATTGAACCATTAGGAGTA
GCACCCACCAAGGCAAAGAGAAGAGTGGTGCAGAGAGAAAAAAGAGCAGTGGGAATAGGAGCTTTGTTCC
TTGGGTTCTTGGGAGCAGCAGGAAGCACTATGGGCGCAGCGTCAATGACGCTGACGGTACAGGCCAGACA
ATTATTGTCTGGTATAGTGCAGCAGCAGAACAATTTGCTGAGGGCTATTGAGGCGCAACAGCATCTGTTG
CAACTCACAGTCTGGGGCATCAAGCAGCTCCAGGCAAGAATCCTGGCTGTGGAAAGATACCTAAAGGATC
AACAGCTCCTGGGGATTTGGGGTTGCTCTGGAAAACTCATTTGCACCACTGCTGTGCCTTGGAATGCTAG
TTGGAGTAATAAATCTCTGGAACAGATTTGGAATCACACGACCTGGATGGAGTGGGACAGAGAAATTAAC
AATTACACAAGCTTAATACACTCCTTAATTGAAGAATCGCAAAACCAGCAAGAAAAGAATGAACAAGAAT
TATTGGAATTAGATAAATGGGCAAGTTTGTGGAATTGGTTTAACATAACAAATTGGCTGTGGTATATAAA
ATTATTCATAATGATAGTAGGAGGCTTGGTAGGTTTAAGAATAGTTTTTGCTGTACTTTCTATAGTGAAT
AGAGTTAGGCAGGGATATTCACCATTATCGTTTCAGACCCACCTCCCAACCCCGAGGGGACCCTTGCGCC
TTTTCCAAGGCAGCCCTGGGTTTGCGCAGGGACGCGGCTGCTCTGGGCGTGGTTCCGGGAAACGCAGCGG
CGCCGACCCTGGGTCTCGCACATTCTTCACGTCCGTTCGCAGCGTCACCCGGATCTTCGCCGCTACCCTT
GTGGGCCCCCCGGCGACGCTTCCTGCTCCGCCCCTAAGTCGGGAAGGTTCCTTGCGGTTCGCGGCGTGCC
GGACGTGACAAACGGAAGCCGCACGTCTCACTAGTACCCTCGCAGACGGACAGCGCCAGGGAGCAATGGC
AGCGCGCCGACCGCGATGGGCTGTGGCCAATAGCGGCTGCTCAGCAGGGCGCGCCGAGAGCAGCGGCCGG
GAAGGGGCGGTGCGGGAGGCGGGGTGTGGGGCGGTAGTGTGGGCCCTGTTCCTGCCCGCGCGGTGTTCCG
CATTCTGCAAGCCTCCGGAGCGCACGTCGGCAGTCGGCTCCCTCGTTGACCGAATCACCGACCTCTCTCC
CCAGGGGGTACCACCGGAGCTTACCATGACCGAGTACAAGCCCACGGTGCGCCTCGCCACCCGCGACGAC
GTCCCCAGGGCCGTACGCACCCTCGCCGCCGCGTTCGCCGACTACCCCGCCACGCGCCACACCGTCGATC
CGGACCGCCACATCGAGCGGGTCACCGAGCTGCAAGAACTCTTCCTCACGCGCGTCGGGCTCGACATCGG
CAAGGTGTGGGTCGCGGACGACGGCGCCGCCGTGGCGGTCTGGACCACGCCGGAGAGCGTCGAAGCGGGG
GCGGTGTTCGCCGAGATCGGCCCGCGCATGGCCGAGTTGAGCGGTTCCCGGCTGGCCGCGCAGCAACAGA
TGGAAGGCCTCCTGGCGCCGCACCGGCCCAAGGAGCCCGCGTGGTTCCTGGCCACCGTCGGCGTCTCGCC
CGACCACCAGGGCAAGGGTCTGGGCAGCGCCGTCGTGCTCCCCGGAGTGGAGGCGGCCGAGCGCGCCGGG
GTGCCCGCCTTCCTGGAGACCTCCGCGCCCCGCAACCTCCCCTTCTACGAGCGGCTCGGCTTCACCGTCA
CCGCCGACGTCGAGGTGCCCGAAGGACCGCGCACCTGGTGCATGACCCGCAAGCCCGGTGCCTGAGAATT
CTAGATCTTGAGACAAATGGCAGTATTCATCCACAATTTTAAAAGAAAAGGGGGGATTGGGGGGTACAGT
GCAGGGGAAAGAATAGTAGACATAATAGCAACAGACATACAAACTAAAGAATTACAAAAACAAATTACAA
AAATTCAAAATTTTCGGGTTTATTACAGGGACAGCAGAGATCCACTTTGGCGCCGGCTCGAGGGGG
Features (pLannotate 1.2.2; 28 found; start..end, strand, type, name):
     65..368     +  enhancer       CMV enhancer: human cytomegalovirus immediate early enhancer
    369..572     +  promoter       CMV promoter: human cytomegalovirus (CMV) immediate early promoter
    612..670     +  sig_peptide    IL-2 signal sequence: human interleukin-2 signal sequence
    756..1344    +  misc_feature   WPRE: woodchuck hepatitis virus posttranscriptional regulatory element
   1395..1414    +  misc_feature   cPPT/CTS (fragment): central polypurine tract and central termination sequence of HIV-1
   1416..1649    +  LTR            3' LTR (ΔU3): self-inactivating 3' long terminal repeat (LTR) from HIV-1
   1727..1848    +  polyA_signal   SV40 poly(A) signal: SV40 polyadenylation signal
   1888..2023    +  rep_origin     SV40 ori: SV40 origin of replication
   2044..2062    -  promoter       T7 promoter: promoter for bacteriophage T7 RNA polymerase
   2070..2225    +  CDS            lacZα (fragment): LacZα fragment of β-galactosidase; lacZ fragment
   2230..2658    +  rep_origin     f1 ori (sequence partly withheld): f1 bacteriophage origin of replication; arrow indicates direction of (+) strand synthesis
   2711..2815    +  promoter       AmpR promoter: bla
   2816..3676    +  CDS            AmpR: β-lactamase; bla; confers resistance to ampicillin, carbenicillin, and related antibiotics
   3847..4435    +  rep_origin     ori: high-copy-number ColE1/pMB1/pBR322/pUC origin of replication
   4618..4710    +  CDS            lacI (fragment): lac repressor; lacI; The lac repressor binds to the lac operator to inhibit transcription in E. coli. This inhibition can be relieved by adding lactose or isopropyl-β-D-thiogalactopyranoside (IPTG).
   4723..4744    +  protein_bind   CAP binding site: CAP binding activates transcription in the presence of cAMP. E. coli catabolite activator protein
   4759..4789    +  promoter       lac promoter: promoter for the E. coli lac operon
   4797..4813    +  protein_bind   lac operator: The lac repressor binds to the lac operator to inhibit transcription in E. coli. This inhibition can be relieved by adding lactose or isopropyl-β-D-thiogalactopyranoside (IPTG). lac repressor encoded by lacI
   4858..4876    +  promoter       T3 promoter: promoter for bacteriophage T3 RNA polymerase
   4904..5130    +  promoter       RSV promoter: Rous sarcoma virus enhancer/promoter
   5131..5311    +  LTR            5' LTR (truncated): truncated 5' long terminal repeat (LTR) from HIV-1
   5358..5483    +  misc_feature   HIV-1 Ψ: packaging signal of human immunodeficiency virus type 1
   5467..5830    +  CDS            HIV-1 gag (fragment): gag protein from human immunodeficiency virus 1; gag
   5976..6209    +  misc_feature   RRE: The Rev response element (RRE) of HIV-1 allows for Rev-dependent mRNA export from the nucleus to the cytoplasm.
   6586..6612    +  CDS            Rev (fragment): human immunodeficiency virus 1 (HIV-1) Rev protein; rev; enhances nuclear export of unspliced and incompletely spliced viral mRNAs
   6613..7113    +  promoter       hPGK promoter: human phosphoglycerate kinase 1 promoter
   7135..7734    +  CDS            PuroR (fragment): puromycin N-acetyltransferase; pac from Streptomyces; confers resistance to puromycin
   7776..7893    +  misc_feature   cPPT/CTS: central polypurine tract and central termination sequence of HIV-1
