[The description below was written by a language model from this plasmid's Addgene catalogue record and pLannotate feature annotations shown in this document.]
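Description:
VYAIFIFQL_epitope is a third-generation-style, self-inactivating HIV-1 lentiviral expression plasmid built on the pLX301 backbone and designed to deliver a single minimal T cell epitope into mammalian cells. In bacteria it replicates from a high-copy ColE1/pUC-type origin and is selected with ampicillin through the bla gene. An f1 origin, an SV40 origin, and remnants of lac and T7/T3 promoter elements are also carried over from the parental vector. The viral portion comprises an RSV promoter driving a truncated 5' LTR, the Ψ packaging signal with a gag fragment, the RRE for Rev-dependent export of the genomic RNA, a cPPT/CTS, a WPRE, and a ΔU3 3' LTR followed by an SV40 polyadenylation signal.

Within the provirus, a human PGK promoter drives puromycin N-acetyltransferase for selection of transduced cells. Downstream of it, the CMV enhancer/promoter drives the payload, a roughly 90 bp insert introduced by Gibson cloning that encodes the human IL-2 signal sequence fused to the N-terminus of residues 29–37 of human cytomegalovirus US20. The feature table annotates the signal sequence but not the short epitope that follows it, which is presumably too small to be detected. The signal peptide directs the nonamer into the secretory pathway, which would be expected to make it available for loading onto HLA molecules. The WPRE lies downstream of the insert and enhances transcript expression.

The sequenced record is 7,945 nt, shorter than the listed backbone size, which is consistent with replacement of a backbone cassette by the small insert. According to the associated publication title, the construct belongs to work on identifying antigens recognised by HLA-restricted T cell receptors using engineered antigen-presenting cells, where it would serve as a defined epitope-expression vector.
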