Addgene plasmid #165018: VYAIFIFQL_epitope
Purpose: Expression of CMV US20 (29-37) fused to IL-2 signal sequence
Depositing lab: Matthew Meyerson. Depositing organization: Dana-Farber Cancer Institute. Publication: Antigen identification for HLA class I- and HLA class II-restricted T cell receptors using cytokine-capturing antigen-presenting cells. Lee MN, Meyerson M. Sci Immunol. 2021 Jan 22;6(55). pii: 6/55/eabf4001. doi: 10.1126/sciimmunol.abf4001. PubMed 33483338.
Backbone
  Vector backbone: pLX301 (Addgene #25895)
  Backbone size w/o insert (bp): 9531
  Vector type: Mammalian Expression, Lentiviral
  Selectable markers: Puromycin
Growth in bacteria
  Bacterial resistance: Ampicillin, 100 μg/mL
  Growth temperature: 30°C
  Growth strain: NEB Stable
  Copy number: High Copy
Gene/Insert
  Gene/Insert name: CMV US20 (29-37) (alt name: VYAIFIFQL)
  Species: Human cytomegalovirus (CMV)
  Insert size (bp): 90
  Promoter: CMV
  Tag / fusion protein: human IL2 signal sequence at N-term (N terminal on insert)
  Cloning method: Gibson Cloning
  Sequencing primers: 5′ CMV-F
Terms and licenses: Academic/Nonprofit Terms; Industry Terms: Not Available to Industry
How to cite: VYAIFIFQL_epitope was a gift from Matthew Meyerson (Addgene plasmid # 165018 ; http://n2t.net/addgene:165018 ; RRID:Addgene_165018)
