>Addgene plasmid #165018 | VYAIFIFQL_epitope | depositor partial sequence | sequence record 320510 | CMV-F primer
CTCTCTGGCTAACTGTCGGGATCAACAAGTTTGTCGCCACCATGTACAGGATGCAACTCCTGTCTTGCAT
TGCACTAAGTCTTGCACTTGTCACGAATTCAGTGTACGCCATCTTCATCTTCCAGCTGTGAATTCAAAGT
GGTTTAGTAATGAGCTAGCGCTAACCGGTGGCGCGTTAAGTCGACAATCAACCTCTGGATTACAAAATTT
G
